Addgene plasmid #135127: RBM45_Full-length_pGEX
Purpose: Recombinant expression of RBM45 with dual-affinity tag
Depositing lab: Christopher Burge. Depositing organization: Massachusetts Institute of Technology. Publication: Sequence, Structure, and Context Preferences of Human RNA Binding Proteins. Dominguez D, Freese P, Alexis MS, Su A, Hochman M, Palden T, Bazile C, Lambert NJ, Van Nostrand EL, Pratt GA, Yeo GW, Graveley BR, Burge CB. Mol Cell. 2018 Jun 7;70(5):854-867.e9. doi: 10.1016/j.molcel.2018.05.001. Epub 2018 Jun 7. PubMed 29883606.
Backbone
  Vector backbone: pGEX-6P-2
  Backbone manufacturer: Promega
  Backbone size w/o insert (bp): 5081
  Vector type: Bacterial Expression
Growth in bacteria
  Bacterial resistance: Ampicillin, 100 μg/mL
  Growth temperature: 37°C
  Growth strain: DH5alpha
  Copy number: High Copy
Gene/Insert
  Gene/Insert name: RBM45
  Species: H. sapiens (human)
  Insert size (bp): 1425
  Entrez Gene: RBM45 (a.k.a. DRB1, RB-1)
  Promoter: tac
  Tag / fusion protein: GST-SBP (N terminal on backbone)
  Cloning method: Restriction Enzyme; 5′ cloning site BamHI (not destroyed); 3′ cloning site NotI (not destroyed)
  Sequencing primers: 5′ 5GEX (GGGCTGGCAAGCCACGTTTGGTG); 3′ 3GEX (CCGGGAGCTGCATGTGTCAGAGG)
Terms and licenses: Academic/Nonprofit Terms; Industry Terms: Not Available to Industry
How to cite: RBM45_Full-length_pGEX was a gift from Christopher Burge (Addgene plasmid # 135127 ; http://n2t.net/addgene:135127 ; RRID:Addgene_135127)
