[The description below was written by a language model from this plasmid's Addgene catalogue record and pLannotate feature annotations shown in this document.]
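Description:
RBM45_Full-length_pGEX is a bacterial expression plasmid built on the pGEX-6P-2 backbone for producing full-length human RBM45, an RNA-binding protein also known as DRB1, as a recombinant fusion protein in E. coli. It replicates from a high-copy ColE1/pMB1-type origin and is selected with ampicillin through the β-lactamase (AmpR) gene and its own promoter. Short rop and bom fragments, a lacZα segment with its lac promoter, operator and CAP site, and a small E. coli yciV fragment are backbone remnants rather than functional parts of the design.

The expression cassette is driven by the strong hybrid tac promoter followed by a lac operator. The plasmid also carries lacI, so transcription is repressed until it is relieved with IPTG. Downstream lies the Schistosoma japonicum glutathione S-transferase coding sequence, then an unannotated interval of about 160 bp, and then the RBM45 open reading frame of roughly 1.4 kb, cloned between BamHI and NotI sites that both remain intact. The catalogue describes the N-terminal tag as GST-SBP. The SBP (streptavidin-binding peptide) portion is not called by the annotation but presumably occupies the gap between GST and the insert. This dual-affinity arrangement allows capture on either glutathione or streptavidin resins.

The two 6,506-nt sequence records, one from the depositor and one from repository sequencing, show the same features in the same order with different start points. They differ only in that one labels the repressor promoter lacIq and the other lacI. The associated publication points to use in purifying tagged RBM45 for in vitro studies of RNA-binding specificity.
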