Features (pLannotate 1.2.2; 17 found; start..end, strand, type, name):
     26..65      +  CDS            rop (fragment): Rop protein, which maintains plasmids at low copy number; rop
    167..207     +  misc_feature   bom (fragment): basis of mobility region from pBR322
    312..416     +  promoter       AmpR promoter: bla
    417..1277    +  CDS            AmpR: β-lactamase; bla; confers resistance to ampicillin, carbenicillin, and related antibiotics
   1448..2036    +  rep_origin     ori: high-copy-number ColE1/pMB1/pBR322/pUC origin of replication
   2222..2273    -  misc_feature   bom (fragment): basis of mobility region from pBR322
   2280..2357    +  promoter       lacIq promoter: lacI (mutant); In the lacIq allele, a single base change in the promoter boosts expression of the lacI gene about 10-fold.
   2358..3440    +  CDS            lacI: lac repressor; lacI; The lac repressor binds to the lac operator to inhibit transcription in E. coli. This inhibition can be relieved by adding lactose or isopropyl-β-D-thiogalactopyranoside (IPTG).
   3453..3474    +  protein_bind   CAP binding site: CAP binding activates transcription in the presence of cAMP. E. coli catabolite activator protein
   3489..3519    +  promoter       lac promoter: promoter for the E. coli lac operon
   3527..3543    +  protein_bind   lac operator: The lac repressor binds to the lac operator to inhibit transcription in E. coli. This inhibition can be relieved by adding lactose or isopropyl-β-D-thiogalactopyranoside (IPTG). lac repressor encoded by lacI
   3563..3736    +  CDS            lacZα: LacZα fragment of β-galactosidase; lacZ fragment
   4015..4116    -  CDS            yciV (fragment): RNAAM_ECOLI - Also known as trpH From Escherichia coli (strain K12).
   4192..4220    +  promoter       tac promoter: strong E. coli promoter; hybrid between the trp and lac UV5 promoters
   4228..4244    +  protein_bind   lac operator: The lac repressor binds to the lac operator to inhibit transcription in E. coli. This inhibition can be relieved by adding lactose or isopropyl-β-D-thiogalactopyranoside (IPTG). lac repressor encoded by lacI
   4267..4920    +  CDS            GST26_SCHJA: Experimental evidence at protein level: Swiss-Prot protein existence level 1. GST isoenzymes appear to play a central role in the parasite detoxification system. Other functions are also suspected including a role in increasing the solubility of haematin in the parasite gut. From Schistosoma japonicum (Blood fluke).
   5080..6501    +  CDS            RBM45: RBM45_HUMAN - Also known as DRB1 From Homo sapiens (Human).
>Addgene plasmid #135127 | RBM45_Full-length_pGEX | depositor full sequence | sequence record 259879 | Full Sequence
GGCCGCATCGTGACTGACTGACGATCTGCCTCGCGCGTTTCGGTGATGACGGTGAAAACCTCTGACACAT
GCAGCTCCCGGAGACGGTCACAGCTTGTCTGTAAGCGGATGCCGGGAGCAGACAAGCCCGTCAGGGCGCG
TCAGCGGGTGTTGGCGGGTGTCGGGGCGCAGCCATGACCCAGTCACGTAGCGATAGCGGAGTGTATAATT
CTTGAAGACGAAAGGGCCTCGTGATACGCCTATTTTTATAGGTTAATGTCATGATAATAATGGTTTCTTA
GACGTCAGGTGGCACTTTTCGGGGAAATGTGCGCGGAACCCCTATTTGTTTATTTTTCTAAATACATTCA
AATATGTATCCGCTCATGAGACAATAACCCTGATAAATGCTTCAATAATATTGAAAAAGGAAGAGTATGA
GTATTCAACATTTCCGTGTCGCCCTTATTCCCTTTTTTGCGGCATTTTGCCTTCCTGTTTTTGCTCACCC
AGAAACGCTGGTGAAAGTAAAAGATGCTGAAGATCAGTTGGGTGCACGAGTGGGTTACATCGAACTGGAT
CTCAACAGCGGTAAGATCCTTGAGAGTTTTCGCCCCGAAGAACGTTTTCCAATGATGAGCACTTTTAAAG
TTCTGCTATGTGGCGCGGTATTATCCCGTGTTGACGCCGGGCAAGAGCAACTCGGTCGCCGCATACACTA
TTCTCAGAATGACTTGGTTGAGTACTCACCAGTCACAGAAAAGCATCTTACGGATGGCATGACAGTAAGA
GAATTATGCAGTGCTGCCATAACCATGAGTGATAACACTGCGGCCAACTTACTTCTGACAACGATCGGAG
GACCGAAGGAGCTAACCGCTTTTTTGCACAACATGGGGGATCATGTAACTCGCCTTGATCGTTGGGAACC
GGAGCTGAATGAAGCCATACCAAACGACGAGCGTGACACCACGATGCCTGCAGCAATGGCAACAACGTTG
CGCAAACTATTAACTGGCGAACTACTTACTCTAGCTTCCCGGCAACAATTAATAGACTGGATGGAGGCGG
ATAAAGTTGCAGGACCACTTCTGCGCTCGGCCCTTCCGGCTGGCTGGTTTATTGCTGATAAATCTGGAGC
CGGTGAGCGTGGGTCTCGCGGTATCATTGCAGCACTGGGGCCAGATGGTAAGCCCTCCCGTATCGTAGTT
ATCTACACGACGGGGAGTCAGGCAACTATGGATGAACGAAATAGACAGATCGCTGAGATAGGTGCCTCAC
TGATTAAGCATTGGTAACTGTCAGACCAAGTTTACTCATATATACTTTAGATTGATTTAAAACTTCATTT
TTAATTTAAAAGGATCTAGGTGAAGATCCTTTTTGATAATCTCATGACCAAAATCCCTTAACGTGAGTTT
TCGTTCCACTGAGCGTCAGACCCCGTAGAAAAGATCAAAGGATCTTCTTGAGATCCTTTTTTTCTGCGCG
TAATCTGCTGCTTGCAAACAAAAAAACCACCGCTACCAGCGGTGGTTTGTTTGCCGGATCAAGAGCTACC
AACTCTTTTTCCGAAGGTAACTGGCTTCAGCAGAGCGCAGATACCAAATACTGTCCTTCTAGTGTAGCCG
TAGTTAGGCCACCACTTCAAGAACTCTGTAGCACCGCCTACATACCTCGCTCTGCTAATCCTGTTACCAG
TGGCTGCTGCCAGTGGCGATAAGTCGTGTCTTACCGGGTTGGACTCAAGACGATAGTTACCGGATAAGGC
GCAGCGGTCGGGCTGAACGGGGGGTTCGTGCACACAGCCCAGCTTGGAGCGAACGACCTACACCGAACTG
AGATACCTACAGCGTGAGCTATGAGAAAGCGCCACGCTTCCCGAAGGGAGAAAGGCGGACAGGTATCCGG
TAAGCGGCAGGGTCGGAACAGGAGAGCGCACGAGGGAGCTTCCAGGGGGAAACGCCTGGTATCTTTATAG
TCCTGTCGGGTTTCGCCACCTCTGACTTGAGCGTCGATTTTTGTGATGCTCGTCAGGGGGGCGGAGCCTA
TGGAAAAACGCCAGCAACGCGGCCTTTTTACGGTTCCTGGCCTTTTGCTGGCCTTTTGCTCACATGTTCT
TTCCTGCGTTATCCCCTGATTCTGTGGATAACCGTATTACCGCCTTTGAGTGAGCTGATACCGCTCGCCG
CAGCCGAACGACCGAGCGCAGCGAGTCAGTGAGCGAGGAAGCGGAAGAGCGCCTGATGCGGTATTTTCTC
CTTACGCATCTGTGCGGTATTTCACACCGCATAAATTCCGACACCATCGAATGGTGCAAAACCTTTCGCG
GTATGGCATGATAGCGCCCGGAAGAGAGTCAATTCAGGGTGGTGAATGTGAAACCAGTAACGTTATACGA
TGTCGCAGAGTATGCCGGTGTCTCTTATCAGACCGTTTCCCGCGTGGTGAACCAGGCCAGCCACGTTTCT
GCGAAAACGCGGGAAAAAGTGGAAGCGGCGATGGCGGAGCTGAATTACATTCCCAACCGCGTGGCACAAC
AACTGGCGGGCAAACAGTCGTTGCTGATTGGCGTTGCCACCTCCAGTCTGGCCCTGCACGCGCCGTCGCA
AATTGTCGCGGCGATTAAATCTCGCGCCGATCAACTGGGTGCCAGCGTGGTGGTGTCGATGGTAGAACGA
AGCGGCGTCGAAGCCTGTAAAGCGGCGGTGCACAATCTTCTCGCGCAACGCGTCAGTGGGCTGATCATTA
ACTATCCGCTGGATGACCAGGATGCCATTGCTGTGGAAGCTGCCTGCACTAATGTTCCGGCGTTATTTCT
TGATGTCTCTGACCAGACACCCATCAACAGTATTATTTTCTCCCATGAAGACGGTACGCGACTGGGCGTG
GAGCATCTGGTCGCATTGGGTCACCAGCAAATCGCGCTGTTAGCGGGCCCATTAAGTTCTGTCTCGGCGC
GTCTGCGTCTGGCTGGCTGGCATAAATATCTCACTCGCAATCAAATTCAGCCGATAGCGGAACGGGAAGG
CGACTGGAGTGCCATGTCCGGTTTTCAACAAACCATGCAAATGCTGAATGAGGGCATCGTTCCCACTGCG
ATGCTGGTTGCCAACGATCAGATGGCGCTGGGCGCAATGCGCGCCATTACCGAGTCCGGGCTGCGCGTTG
GTGCGGATATCTCGGTAGTGGGATACGACGATACCGAAGACAGCTCATGTTATATCCCGCCGTCAACCAC
CATCAAACAGGATTTTCGCCTGCTGGGGCAAACCAGCGTGGACCGCTTGCTGCAACTCTCTCAGGGCCAG
GCGGTGAAGGGCAATCAGCTGTTGCCCGTCTCACTGGTGAAAAGAAAAACCACCCTGGCGCCCAATACGC
AAACCGCCTCTCCCCGCGCGTTGGCCGATTCATTAATGCAGCTGGCACGACAGGTTTCCCGACTGGAAAG
CGGGCAGTGAGCGCAACGCAATTAATGTGAGTTAGCTCACTCATTAGGCACCCCAGGCTTTACACTTTAT
GCTTCCGGCTCGTATGTTGTGTGGAATTGTGAGCGGATAACAATTTCACACAGGAAACAGCTATGACCAT
GATTACGGATTCACTGGCCGTCGTTTTACAACGTCGTGACTGGGAAAACCCTGGCGTTACCCAACTTAAT
CGCCTTGCAGCACATCCCCCTTTCGCCAGCTGGCGTAATAGCGAAGAGGCCCGCACCGATCGCCCTTCCC
AACAGTTGCGCAGCCTGAATGGCGAATGGCGCTTTGCCTGGTTTCCGGCACCAGAAGCGGTGCCGGAAAG
CTGGCTGGAGTGCGATCTTCCTGAGGCCGATACTGTCGTCGTCCCCTCAAACTGGCAGATGCACGGTTAC
GATGCGCCCATCTACACCAACGTAACCTATCCCATTACGGTCAATCCGCCGTTTGTTCCCACGGAGAATC
CGACGGGTTGTTACTCGCTCACATTTAATGTTGATGAAAGCTGGCTACAGGAAGGCCAGACGCGAATTAT
TTTTGATGGCGTTGGAATTACGTTATCGACTGCACGGTGCACCAATGCTTCTGGCGTCAGGCAGCCATCG
GAAGCTGTGGTATGGCTGTGCAGGTCGTAAATCACTGCATAATTCGTGTCGCTCAAGGCGCACTCCCGTT
CTGGATAATGTTTTTTGCGCCGACATCATAACGGTTCTGGCAAATATTCTGAAATGAGCTGTTGACAATT
AATCATCGGCTCGTATAATGTGTGGAATTGTGAGCGGATAACAATTTCACACAGGAAACAGTATTCATGT
CCCCTATACTAGGTTATTGGAAAATTAAGGGCCTTGTGCAACCCACTCGACTTCTTTTGGAATATCTTGA
AGAAAAATATGAAGAGCATTTGTATGAGCGCGATGAAGGTGATAAATGGCGAAACAAAAAGTTTGAATTG
GGTTTGGAGTTTCCCAATCTTCCTTATTATATTGATGGTGATGTTAAATTAACACAGTCTATGGCCATCA
TACGTTATATAGCTGACAAGCACAACATGTTGGGTGGTTGTCCAAAAGAGCGTGCAGAGATTTCAATGCT
TGAAGGAGCGGTTTTGGATATTAGATACGGTGTTTCGAGAATTGCATATAGTAAAGACTTTGAAACTCTC
AAAGTTGATTTTCTTAGCAAGCTACCTGAAATGCTGAAAATGTTCGAAGATCGTTTATGTCATAAAACAT
ATTTAAATGGTGATCATGTAACCCATCCTGACTTCATGTTGTATGACGCTCTTGATGTTGTTTTATACAT
GGACCCAATGTGCCTGGATGCGTTCCCAAAATTAGTTTGTTTTAAAAAACGTATTGAAGCTATCCCACAA
ATTGATAAGTACTTGAAATCCAGCAAGTATATAGCATGGCCTTTGCAGGGCTGGCAAGCCACGTTTGGTG
GTGGCGACCATCCTCCAAAATCGGATCTGGAAGTTCTGTTCCAGGGGCCCCTGGGATTAATGGACGAAAA
AACCACCGGTTGGCGTGGTGGTCACGTTGTTGAAGGTCTGGCTGGTGAACTGGAACAGCTGCGTGCTCGT
CTGGAACACCACCCGCAGGGTCAGCGTGAACCGGGATCCATGGACGAAGCTGGCAGCTCTGCGAGCGGCG
GGGGCTTCCGCCCGGGCGTGGACAGCCTGGACGAACCGCCCAACAGCCGCATCTTCCTTGTGATCAGCAA
GTACACACCTGAGTCGGTGCTGAGGGAGCGCTTCTCGCCTTTTGGCGACATCCAGGACATCTGGGTGGTG
CGGGACAAGCACACCAAGGAGTCCAAGGGCATTGCTTTCGTCAAGTTCGCCCGCAGCTCACAGGCCTGCA
GGGCCATGGAGGAGATGCATGGCCAGTGCCTCGGCCCCAACGACACCAAGCCCATCAAGGTTTTCATTGC
TCAGTCCCGATCATCTGGAAGTCACCGAGATGTTGAAGATGAAGAACTTACAAGAATCTTTGTTATGATA
CCAAAGTCCTACACAGAAGAAGATCTGCGGGAAAAATTTAAGGTGTATGGAGATATCGAGTATTGCAGCA
TTATTAAGAATAAAGTGACTGGAGAAAGTAAAGGTTTGGGCTACGTACGATACTTAAAACCATCACAAGC
TGCCCAAGCAATAGAAAACTGTGATCGAAGTTTTAGAGCAATCTTGGCTGAACCTAAAAATAAAGCATCT
GAATCCTCTGAACAAGATTATTATAGTAATATGAGGCAAGAAGCTTTGGGACATGAACCTAGAGTAAATA
TGTTTCCATTTGAACAACAATCTGAATTTTCAAGTTTTGACAAGAATGATAGCCGAGGCCAGGAAGCAAT
CTCCAAACGCTTGTCAGTTGTATCAAGAGTTCCTTTCACTGAAGAACAGCTTTTCAGCATTTTTGATATA
GTACCAGGATTGGAATATTGTGAAGTTCAACGAGATCCTTATTCAAATTATGGTCATGGAGTGGTTCAGT
ATTTTAATGTAGCATCAGCTATTTATGCAAAATACAAATTACATGGATTTCAGTACCCTCCTGGGAACCG
AATAGGTGTTTCCTTCATTGATGATGGAAGTAATGCAACAGATCTCCTTAGAAAAATGGCAACACAGATG
GTAGCTGCACAGCTTGCATCAATGGTGTGGAATAACCCAAGTCAGCAACAATTTATGCAATTTGGAGGAA
GCTCTGGATCACAGTTGCCTCAAATCCAGACAGATGTTGTACTTCCATCATGCAAAAAAAAAGCTCCTGC
TGAAACTCCTGTGAAAGAAAGACTTTTTATTGTGTTTAATCCTCATCCTTTACCTTTAGACGTATTAGAA
GATATATTCTGTCGTTTTGGTAACCTGATCGAAGTTTACCTTGTGTCAGGAAAAAATGTGGGGTATGCCA
AGTATGCCGATAGAATAAGTGCTAATGATGCCATTGCCACTCTACATGGAAAGATTCTGAATGGGGTGAG
ACTTAAAGTTATGCTGGCAGATTCGCCAAGAGAAGAATCTAACAAACGGCAAAGAACTTACTGAGC
