Features (pLannotate 1.2.2; 17 found; start..end, strand, type, name):
      1..17      +  protein_bind   lac operator: The lac repressor binds to the lac operator to inhibit transcription in E. coli. This inhibition can be relieved by adding lactose or isopropyl-β-D-thiogalactopyranoside (IPTG). lac repressor encoded by lacI
     40..693     +  CDS            GST26_SCHJA: Experimental evidence at protein level: Swiss-Prot protein existence level 1. GST isoenzymes appear to play a central role in the parasite detoxification system. Other functions are also suspected including a role in increasing the solubility of haematin in the parasite gut. From Schistosoma japonicum (Blood fluke).
    853..2274    +  CDS            RBM45: RBM45_HUMAN - Also known as DRB1 From Homo sapiens (Human).
   2305..2344    +  CDS            rop (fragment): Rop protein, which maintains plasmids at low copy number; rop
   2446..2486    +  misc_feature   bom (fragment): basis of mobility region from pBR322
   2591..2695    +  promoter       AmpR promoter: bla
   2696..3556    +  CDS            AmpR: β-lactamase; bla; confers resistance to ampicillin, carbenicillin, and related antibiotics
   3727..4315    +  rep_origin     ori: high-copy-number ColE1/pMB1/pBR322/pUC origin of replication
   4501..4552    -  misc_feature   bom (fragment): basis of mobility region from pBR322
   4559..4636    +  promoter       lacI promoter: lacI
   4637..5719    +  CDS            lacI: lac repressor; lacI; The lac repressor binds to the lac operator to inhibit transcription in E. coli. This inhibition can be relieved by adding lactose or isopropyl-β-D-thiogalactopyranoside (IPTG).
   5732..5753    +  protein_bind   CAP binding site: CAP binding activates transcription in the presence of cAMP. E. coli catabolite activator protein
   5768..5798    +  promoter       lac promoter: promoter for the E. coli lac operon
   5806..5822    +  protein_bind   lac operator: The lac repressor binds to the lac operator to inhibit transcription in E. coli. This inhibition can be relieved by adding lactose or isopropyl-β-D-thiogalactopyranoside (IPTG). lac repressor encoded by lacI
   5842..6015    +  CDS            lacZα: LacZα fragment of β-galactosidase; lacZ fragment
   6279..6395    -  CDS            yciV (fragment): RNAAM_ECOLI - Also known as trpH From Escherichia coli (strain K12).
   6471..6499    +  promoter       tac promoter: strong E. coli promoter; hybrid between the trp and lac UV5 promoters
>Addgene plasmid #135127 | RBM45_Full-length_pGEX | addgene full sequence | sequence record 273977 | Addgene NGS Result
TTGTGAGCGGATAACAATTTCACACAGGAAACAGTATTCATGTCCCCTATACTAGGTTATTGGAAAATTA
AGGGCCTTGTGCAACCCACTCGACTTCTTTTGGAATATCTTGAAGAAAAATATGAAGAGCATTTGTATGA
GCGCGATGAAGGTGATAAATGGCGAAACAAAAAGTTTGAATTGGGTTTGGAGTTTCCCAATCTTCCTTAT
TATATTGATGGTGATGTTAAATTAACACAGTCTATGGCCATCATACGTTATATAGCTGACAAGCACAACA
TGTTGGGTGGTTGTCCAAAAGAGCGTGCAGAGATTTCAATGCTTGAAGGAGCGGTTTTGGATATTAGATA
CGGTGTTTCGAGAATTGCATATAGTAAAGACTTTGAAACTCTCAAAGTTGATTTTCTTAGCAAGCTACCT
GAAATGCTGAAAATGTTCGAAGATCGTTTATGTCATAAAACATATTTAAATGGTGATCATGTAACCCATC
CTGACTTCATGTTGTATGACGCTCTTGATGTTGTTTTATACATGGACCCAATGTGCCTGGATGCGTTCCC
AAAATTAGTTTGTTTTAAAAAACGTATTGAAGCTATCCCACAAATTGATAAGTACTTGAAATCCAGCAAG
TATATAGCATGGCCTTTGCAGGGCTGGCAAGCCACGTTTGGTGGTGGCGACCATCCTCCAAAATCGGATC
TGGAAGTTCTGTTCCAGGGGCCCCTGGGATTAATGGACGAAAAAACCACCGGTTGGCGTGGTGGTCACGT
TGTTGAAGGTCTGGCTGGTGAACTGGAACAGCTGCGTGCTCGTCTGGAACACCACCCGCAGGGTCAGCGT
GAACCGGGATCCATGGACGAAGCTGGCAGCTCTGCGAGCGGCGGGGGCTTCCGCCCGGGCGTGGACAGCC
TGGACGAACCGCCCAACAGCCGCATCTTCCTTGTGATCAGCAAGTACACACCTGAGTCGGTGCTGAGGGA
GCGCTTCTCGCCTTTTGGCGACATCCAGGACATCTGGGTGGTGCGGGACAAGCACACCAAGGAGTCCAAG
GGCATTGCTTTCGTCAAGTTCGCCCGCAGCTCACAGGCCTGCAGGGCCATGGAGGAGATGCATGGCCAGT
GCCTCGGCCCCAACGACACCAAGCCCATCAAGGTTTTCATTGCTCAGTCCCGATCATCTGGAAGTCACCG
AGATGTTGAAGATGAAGAACTTACAAGAATCTTTGTTATGATACCAAAGTCCTACACAGAAGAAGATCTG
CGGGAAAAATTTAAGGTGTATGGAGATATCGAGTATTGCAGCATTATTAAGAATAAAGTGACTGGAGAAA
GTAAAGGTTTGGGCTACGTACGATACTTAAAACCATCACAAGCTGCCCAAGCAATAGAAAACTGTGATCG
AAGTTTTAGAGCAATCTTGGCTGAACCTAAAAATAAAGCATCTGAATCCTCTGAACAAGATTATTATAGT
AATATGAGGCAAGAAGCTTTGGGACATGAACCTAGAGTAAATATGTTTCCATTTGAACAACAATCTGAAT
TTTCAAGTTTTGACAAGAATGATAGCCGAGGCCAGGAAGCAATCTCCAAACGCTTGTCAGTTGTATCAAG
AGTTCCTTTCACTGAAGAACAGCTTTTCAGCATTTTTGATATAGTACCAGGATTGGAATATTGTGAAGTT
CAACGAGATCCTTATTCAAATTATGGTCATGGAGTGGTTCAGTATTTTAATGTAGCATCAGCTATTTATG
CAAAATACAAATTACATGGATTTCAGTACCCTCCTGGGAACCGAATAGGTGTTTCCTTCATTGATGATGG
AAGTAATGCAACAGATCTCCTTAGAAAAATGGCAACACAGATGGTAGCTGCACAGCTTGCATCAATGGTG
TGGAATAACCCAAGTCAGCAACAATTTATGCAATTTGGAGGAAGCTCTGGATCACAGTTGCCTCAAATCC
AGACAGATGTTGTACTTCCATCATGCAAAAAAAAAGCTCCTGCTGAAACTCCTGTGAAAGAAAGACTTTT
TATTGTGTTTAATCCTCATCCTTTACCTTTAGACGTATTAGAAGATATATTCTGTCGTTTTGGTAACCTG
ATCGAAGTTTACCTTGTGTCAGGAAAAAATGTGGGGTATGCCAAGTATGCCGATAGAATAAGTGCTAATG
ATGCCATTGCCACTCTACATGGAAAGATTCTGAATGGGGTGAGACTTAAAGTTATGCTGGCAGATTCGCC
AAGAGAAGAATCTAACAAACGGCAAAGAACTTACTGAGCGGCCGCATCGTGACTGACTGACGATCTGCCT
CGCGCGTTTCGGTGATGACGGTGAAAACCTCTGACACATGCAGCTCCCGGAGACGGTCACAGCTTGTCTG
TAAGCGGATGCCGGGAGCAGACAAGCCCGTCAGGGCGCGTCAGCGGGTGTTGGCGGGTGTCGGGGCGCAG
CCATGACCCAGTCACGTAGCGATAGCGGAGTGTATAATTCTTGAAGACGAAAGGGCCTCGTGATACGCCT
ATTTTTATAGGTTAATGTCATGATAATAATGGTTTCTTAGACGTCAGGTGGCACTTTTCGGGGAAATGTG
CGCGGAACCCCTATTTGTTTATTTTTCTAAATACATTCAAATATGTATCCGCTCATGAGACAATAACCCT
GATAAATGCTTCAATAATATTGAAAAAGGAAGAGTATGAGTATTCAACATTTCCGTGTCGCCCTTATTCC
CTTTTTTGCGGCATTTTGCCTTCCTGTTTTTGCTCACCCAGAAACGCTGGTGAAAGTAAAAGATGCTGAA
GATCAGTTGGGTGCACGAGTGGGTTACATCGAACTGGATCTCAACAGCGGTAAGATCCTTGAGAGTTTTC
GCCCCGAAGAACGTTTTCCAATGATGAGCACTTTTAAAGTTCTGCTATGTGGCGCGGTATTATCCCGTGT
TGACGCCGGGCAAGAGCAACTCGGTCGCCGCATACACTATTCTCAGAATGACTTGGTTGAGTACTCACCA
GTCACAGAAAAGCATCTTACGGATGGCATGACAGTAAGAGAATTATGCAGTGCTGCCATAACCATGAGTG
ATAACACTGCGGCCAACTTACTTCTGACAACGATCGGAGGACCGAAGGAGCTAACCGCTTTTTTGCACAA
CATGGGGGATCATGTAACTCGCCTTGATCGTTGGGAACCGGAGCTGAATGAAGCCATACCAAACGACGAG
CGTGACACCACGATGCCTGCAGCAATGGCAACAACGTTGCGCAAACTATTAACTGGCGAACTACTTACTC
TAGCTTCCCGGCAACAATTAATAGACTGGATGGAGGCGGATAAAGTTGCAGGACCACTTCTGCGCTCGGC
CCTTCCGGCTGGCTGGTTTATTGCTGATAAATCTGGAGCCGGTGAGCGTGGGTCTCGCGGTATCATTGCA
GCACTGGGGCCAGATGGTAAGCCCTCCCGTATCGTAGTTATCTACACGACGGGGAGTCAGGCAACTATGG
ATGAACGAAATAGACAGATCGCTGAGATAGGTGCCTCACTGATTAAGCATTGGTAACTGTCAGACCAAGT
TTACTCATATATACTTTAGATTGATTTAAAACTTCATTTTTAATTTAAAAGGATCTAGGTGAAGATCCTT
TTTGATAATCTCATGACCAAAATCCCTTAACGTGAGTTTTCGTTCCACTGAGCGTCAGACCCCGTAGAAA
AGATCAAAGGATCTTCTTGAGATCCTTTTTTTCTGCGCGTAATCTGCTGCTTGCAAACAAAAAAACCACC
GCTACCAGCGGTGGTTTGTTTGCCGGATCAAGAGCTACCAACTCTTTTTCCGAAGGTAACTGGCTTCAGC
AGAGCGCAGATACCAAATACTGTCCTTCTAGTGTAGCCGTAGTTAGGCCACCACTTCAAGAACTCTGTAG
CACCGCCTACATACCTCGCTCTGCTAATCCTGTTACCAGTGGCTGCTGCCAGTGGCGATAAGTCGTGTCT
TACCGGGTTGGACTCAAGACGATAGTTACCGGATAAGGCGCAGCGGTCGGGCTGAACGGGGGGTTCGTGC
ACACAGCCCAGCTTGGAGCGAACGACCTACACCGAACTGAGATACCTACAGCGTGAGCTATGAGAAAGCG
CCACGCTTCCCGAAGGGAGAAAGGCGGACAGGTATCCGGTAAGCGGCAGGGTCGGAACAGGAGAGCGCAC
GAGGGAGCTTCCAGGGGGAAACGCCTGGTATCTTTATAGTCCTGTCGGGTTTCGCCACCTCTGACTTGAG
CGTCGATTTTTGTGATGCTCGTCAGGGGGGCGGAGCCTATGGAAAAACGCCAGCAACGCGGCCTTTTTAC
GGTTCCTGGCCTTTTGCTGGCCTTTTGCTCACATGTTCTTTCCTGCGTTATCCCCTGATTCTGTGGATAA
CCGTATTACCGCCTTTGAGTGAGCTGATACCGCTCGCCGCAGCCGAACGACCGAGCGCAGCGAGTCAGTG
AGCGAGGAAGCGGAAGAGCGCCTGATGCGGTATTTTCTCCTTACGCATCTGTGCGGTATTTCACACCGCA
TAAATTCCGACACCATCGAATGGCGCAAAACCTTTCGCGGTATGGCATGATAGCGCCCGGAAGAGAGTCA
ATTCAGGGTGGTGAATGTGAAACCAGTAACGTTATACGATGTCGCAGAGTATGCCGGTGTCTCTTATCAG
ACCGTTTCCCGCGTGGTGAACCAGGCCAGCCACGTTTCTGCGAAAACGCGGGAAAAAGTGGAAGCGGCGA
TGGCGGAGCTGAATTACATTCCCAACCGCGTGGCACAACAACTGGCGGGCAAACAGTCGTTGCTGATTGG
CGTTGCCACCTCCAGTCTGGCCCTGCACGCGCCGTCGCAAATTGTCGCGGCGATTAAATCTCGCGCCGAT
CAACTGGGTGCCAGCGTGGTGGTGTCGATGGTAGAACGAAGCGGCGTCGAAGCCTGTAAAGCGGCGGTGC
ACAATCTTCTCGCGCAACGCGTCAGTGGGCTGATCATTAACTATCCGCTGGATGACCAGGATGCCATTGC
TGTGGAAGCTGCCTGCACTAATGTTCCGGCGTTATTTCTTGATGTCTCTGACCAGACACCCATCAACAGT
ATTATTTTCTCCCATGAAGACGGTACGCGACTGGGCGTGGAGCATCTGGTCGCATTGGGTCACCAGCAAA
TCGCGCTGTTAGCGGGCCCATTAAGTTCTGTCTCGGCGCGTCTGCGTCTGGCTGGCTGGCATAAATATCT
CACTCGCAATCAAATTCAGCCGATAGCGGAACGGGAAGGCGACTGGAGTGCCATGTCCGGTTTTCAACAA
ACCATGCAAATGCTGAATGAGGGCATCGTTCCCACTGCGATGCTGGTTGCCAACGATCAGATGGCGCTGG
GCGCAATGCGCGCCATTACCGAGTCCGGGCTGCGCGTTGGTGCGGATATCTCGGTAGTGGGATACGACGA
TACCGAAGACAGCTCATGTTATATCCCGCCGTTAACCACCATCAAACAGGATTTTCGCCTGCTGGGGCAA
ACCAGCGTGGACCGCTTGCTGCAACTCTCTCAGGGCCAGGCGGTGAAGGGCAATCAGCTGTTGCCCGTCT
CACTGGTGAAAAGAAAAACCACGCTAGCGCCCAATACGCAAACCGCCTCTCCCCGCGCGTTGGCCGATTC
ATTAATGCAGCTGGCACGACAGGTTTCCCGACTGGAAAGCGGGCAGTGAGCGCAACGCAATTAATGTAAG
TTAGCTCACTCATTAGGCACCCCAGGCTTTACACTTTATGCTTCCGGCTCGTATGTTGTGTGGAATTGTG
AGCGGATAACAATTTCACACAGGAAACAGCTATGACCATGATTACGGATTCACTGGCCGTCGTTTTACAA
CGTCGTGACTGGGAAAACCCTGGCGTTACCCAACTTAATCGCCTTGCAGCACATCCCCCTTTCGCCAGCT
GGCGTAATAGCGAAGAGGCCCGCACCGATCGCCCTTCCCAACAGTTGCGCAGCCTGAATGGCGAATGGCG
CTTTGCCTGGTTTCCGGCACCAGAAGCGGTGCCGGAAAGCTGGCTGGAGTGCGATCTTCCTGAGGCCGAT
ACTGTCGTCGTCCCCTCAAACTGGCAGATGCACGGTTACGATGCGCCCATCTACACCAACGTGACCTATC
CCATTACGGTCAATCCGCCGTTTGTTCCCACGGAGAATCCGACGGGTTGTTACTCGCTCACATTTAATGT
TGATGAAAGCTGGCTACAGGAAGGCCAGACGCGAATTATTTTTGATGGCGTTGGAATTAGCTTATCGACT
GCACGGTGCACCAATGCTTCTGGCGTCAGGCAGCCATCGGAAGCTGTGGTATGGCTGTGCAGGTCGTAAA
TCACTGCATAATTCGTGTCGCTCAAGGCGCACTCCCGTTCTGGATAATGTTTTTTGCGCCGACATCATAA
CGGTTCTGGCAAATATTCTGAAATGAGCTGTTGACAATTAATCATCGGCTCGTATAATGTGTGGAA
