>Addgene plasmid #135127 | RBM45_Full-length_pGEX | depositor partial sequence | sequence record 259880 | RBM45_FL_ORF
ATGGACGAAGCTGGCAGCTCTGCGAGCGGCGGGGGCTTCCGCCCGGGCGTGGACAGCCTGGACGAACCGC
CCAACAGCCGCATCTTCCTTGTGATCAGCAAGTACACACCTGAGTCGGTGCTGAGGGAGCGCTTCTCGCC
TTTTGGCGACATCCAGGACATCTGGGTGGTGCGGGACAAGCACACCAAGGAGTCCAAGGGCATTGCTTTC
GTCAAGTTCGCCCGCAGCTCACAGGCCTGCAGGGCCATGGAGGAGATGCATGGCCAGTGCCTCGGCCCCA
ACGACACCAAGCCCATCAAGGTTTTCATTGCTCAGTCCCGATCATCTGGAAGTCACCGAGATGTTGAAGA
TGAAGAACTTACAAGAATCTTTGTTATGATACCAAAGTCCTACACAGAAGAAGATCTGCGGGAAAAATTT
AAGGTGTATGGAGATATCGAGTATTGCAGCATTATTAAGAATAAAGTGACTGGAGAAAGTAAAGGTTTGG
GCTACGTACGATACTTAAAACCATCACAAGCTGCCCAAGCAATAGAAAACTGTGATCGAAGTTTTAGAGC
AATCTTGGCTGAACCTAAAAATAAAGCATCTGAATCCTCTGAACAAGATTATTATAGTAATATGAGGCAA
GAAGCTTTGGGACATGAACCTAGAGTAAATATGTTTCCATTTGAACAACAATCTGAATTTTCAAGTTTTG
ACAAGAATGATAGCCGAGGCCAGGAAGCAATCTCCAAACGCTTGTCAGTTGTATCAAGAGTTCCTTTCAC
TGAAGAACAGCTTTTCAGCATTTTTGATATAGTACCAGGATTGGAATATTGTGAAGTTCAACGAGATCCT
TATTCAAATTATGGTCATGGAGTGGTTCAGTATTTTAATGTAGCATCAGCTATTTATGCAAAATACAAAT
TACATGGATTTCAGTACCCTCCTGGGAACCGAATAGGTGTTTCCTTCATTGATGATGGAAGTAATGCAAC
AGATCTCCTTAGAAAAATGGCAACACAGATGGTAGCTGCACAGCTTGCATCAATGGTGTGGAATAACCCA
AGTCAGCAACAATTTATGCAATTTGGAGGAAGCTCTGGATCACAGTTGCCTCAAATCCAGACAGATGTTG
TACTTCCATCATGCAAAAAAAAAGCTCCTGCTGAAACTCCTGTGAAAGAAAGACTTTTTATTGTGTTTAA
TCCTCATCCTTTACCTTTAGACGTATTAGAAGATATATTCTGTCGTTTTGGTAACCTGATCGAAGTTTAC
CTTGTGTCAGGAAAAAATGTGGGGTATGCCAAGTATGCCGATAGAATAAGTGCTAATGATGCCATTGCCA
CTCTACATGGAAAGATTCTGAATGGGGTGAGACTTAAAGTTATGCTGGCAGATTCGCCAAGAGAAGAATC
TAACAAACGGCAAAGAACTTACTGA
